>Addgene plasmid #134167 | pJM147 | addgene full sequence | sequence record 271753 | Addgene NGS Result
TCGTTCTGTGTTGTCTCTGTCTGACTGTGTTTCTGTATTTGTCTGAAAATTAGGGCCAGACTGTTACCAC
TCCCTTAAGTTTGACCTTAGGTCACTGGAAAGATGTCGAGCGGATCGCTCACAACCAGTCGGTAGATGTC
AAGAAGAGACGTTGGGTTACCTTCTGCTCTGCAGAATGGCCAACCTTTAACGTCGGATGGCCGCGAGACG
GCACCTTTAACCGAGACCTCATCACCCAGGTTAAGATCAAGGTCTTTTCACCTGGCCCGCATGGACACCC
AGACCAGGTCCCCTACATCGTGACCTGGGAAGCCTTGGCTTTTGACCCCCCTCCCTGGGTCAAGCCCTTT
GTACACCCTAAGCCTCCGCCTCCTCTTCCTCCATCCGCCCCGTCTCTCCCCCTTGAACCTCCTCGTTCGA
CCCCGCCTCGATCCTCCCTTTATCCAGCCCTCACTCCTTCTCTAGGCGCCGGCCGGATCCCAGTGTGGTG
GTACGCTACCGGTCGCCACCATGGTGAGCAAGGGCGAGGAGCTGTTCACCGGGGTGGTGCCCATCCTGGT
CGAGCTGGACGGCGACGTAAACGGCCACAAGTTCAGCGTGTCCGGCGAGGGCGAGGGCGATGCCACCTAC
GGCAAGCTGACCCTGAAGTTCATCTGCACCACCGGCAAGCTGCCCGTGCCCTGGCCCACCCTCGTGACCA
CCCTGACCTACGGCGTGCAGTGCTTCAGCCGCTACCCCGACCACATGAAGCAGCACGACTTCTTCAAGTC
CGCCATGCCCGAAGGCTACGTCCAGGAGCGCACCATCTTCTTCAAGGACGACGGCAACTACAAGACCCGC
GCCGAGGTGAAGTTCGAGGGCGACACCCTGGTGAACCGCATCGAGCTGAAGGGCATCGACTTCAAGGAGG
ACGGCAACATCCTGGGGCACAAGCTGGAGTACAACTACAACAGCCACAACGTCTATATCATGGCCGACAA
GCAGAAGAACGGCATCAAGGTGAACTTCAAGATCCGCCACAACATCGAGGACGGCAGCGTGCAGCTCGCC
GACCACTACCAGCAGAACACCCCCATCGGCGACGGCCCCGTGCTGCTGCCCGACAACCACTACCTGAGCA
CCCAGTCCGCCCTGAGCAAAGACCCCAACGAGAAGCGCGATCACATGGTCCTGCTGGAGTTCGTGACCGC
CGCCGGGATCACTCTCGGCATGGACGAGCTGTACAAGTCCGGAGGGGATCGGTGGAGCTCCACCGGTGGC
GGCCGCTCTAGAGAGAATCTTTATTTTCAGGGCGCCGCCAAATTCAAAGAAACCGCTGCTGCTAAATTCG
AACGCCAGCACATGGACAGCGGAGGTGGAGGTACTAGTCTCGAGATGGAAGATAGCGGCAAAACCTTCAG
CAGCGAAGAAGAAGAGGCGAATTACTGGAAGGACCTGGCCATGACCTACAAGCAGCGTGCCGAAAATACC
CAGGAAGAACTGCGCGAATTTCAAGAGGGGAGCCGCGAATATGCCGCCGAGTTGGAAACACAGCTGCAGC
AGATCGAGACACGCAATCGCGATCTGCTGAGCGAAAATAACCGCCTGCGCATGGAACTGGAAACAATTAA
AGAGAAATTCGAGGTGCAGCATAGCGAGGGCTATCGCCAAATTAGCGCCCTGGAGGATGATCTGGCCCAG
ACCAAAGCCATCAAAGATCAGCTGCAGAAATACATTCGCGAGCTGGAGCAGGCAAATGATGATCTGGAAC
GCGCCAAACGCGCCACCATTATGAGTCTGGAGGACTTTGAGCAGCGTCTGAACCAGGCAATTGAGCGCAA
TGCCTTCCTGGAAAGCGAATTAGATGAGAAAGAGAATCTGTTAGAGAGTGTGCAGCGCCTGAAAGACGAA
GCCCGTGACCTGCGCCAGGAGCTGGCAGTGCAGCAGAAGCAAGAAAAGCCGCGCACCCCGATGCCGAGTA
GTGTTGAAGCAGAACGTACCGATACCGCAGTGCAAGCCACCGGCAGCGTTCCGAGTACACCGATTGCCCA
TCGCGGCCCGAGTAGCAGTCTGAATACCCCGGGCAGCTTTCGTCGTGGTCTGGATGATAGCACCGGTGGC
ACACCGTTAACACCGGCCGCCCGTATTAGCGCCCTGAATATTGTGGGCGATCTGCTGCGCAAAGTGGGCG
CACTGGAGAGTAAACTGGCCAGTTGCCGCAACCTGGTGTATGATCAGAGCCCGAATCGTACAGGTGGTCC
GGCAAGCGGCCGCAGTAGTAAAAATCGTGATGGCGGCGAACGCCGTCCGAGTAGTACCAGCGTTCCGCTG
GGCGACAAAGGCCTGGATACCAGCTGCCGTTGGCTGAGCAAAAGCACCACCCGCAGCAGTAGCAGTTGTT
AAGAATTCTGCAGTCGACGGTACCGCGGGCCCGGGATCCACCGGATCTAGATAACTGATCATAATCAGCC
ATACCACATTTGTAGAGGTTTTACTTGCTTTAAAAAACCTCCCACACCTCCCCCTGAACCTGAAACATAA
AATGAATGCAATTCGCCAGCACAGTGGTCGACCCTGTGGAATGTGTGTCAGTTAGGGTGTGGAAAGTCCC
CAGGCTCCCCAGCAGGCAGAAGTATGCAAAGCATGCATCTCAATTAGTCAGCAACCAGGTGTGGAAAGTC
CCCAGGCTCCCCAGCAGGCAGAAGTATGCAAAGCATGCATCTCAATTAGTCAGCAACCATAGTCCCGCCC
CTAACTCCGCCCATCCCGCCCCTAACTCCGCCCAGTTCCGCCCATTCTCCGCCCCATGGCTGACTAATTT
TTTTTATTTATGCAGAGGCCGAGGCCGCCTCGGCCTCTGAGCTATTCCAGAAGTAGTGAGGAGGCTTTTT
TGGAGGCCTAGGCTTTTGCAAAAAGCTTCATGGCCAAGCCTTTGTCTCAAGAAGAATCCACCCTCATTGA
AAGAGCAACGGCTACAATCAACAGCATCCCCATCTCTGAAGACTACAGCGTCGCCAGCGCAGCTCTCTCT
AGCGACGGCCGCATCTTCACTGGTGTCAATGTATATCATTTTACTGGGGGACCTTGTGCAGAACTCGTGG
TGCTGGGCACTGCTGCTGCTGCGGCAGCTGGCAACCTGACTTGTATCGTCGCGATCGGAAATGAGAACAG
GGGCATCTTGAGCCCCTGCGGACGGTGCCGACAGGTGCTTCTCGATCTGCATCCTGGGATCAAAGCCATA
GTGAAGGACAGTGATGGACAGCCGACGGCAGTTGGGATTCGTGAATTGCTGCCCTCTGGTTATGTGTGGG
AGGGCTAAGATCGATAAAATAAAAGATTTTATTTAGTCTCCAGAAAAAGGGGGGAATGAAAGACCCCACC
TGTAGGTTTGGCAAGCTAGCTTAAGTAACGCCATTTTGCAAGGCATGGAAAAATACATAACTGAGAATAG
AGAAGTTCAGATCAAGGTCAGGAACAGATGGAACAGCTGAATATGGGCCAAACAGGATATCTGTGGTAAG
CAGTTCCTGCCCCGGCTCAGGGCCAAGAACAGATGGAACAGCTGAATATGGGCCAAACAGGATATCTGTG
GTAAGCAGTTCCTGCCCCGGCTCAGGGCCAAGAACAGATGGTCCCCAGATGCGGTCCAGCCCTCAGCAGT
TTCTAGAGAACCATCAGATGTTTCCAGGGTGCCCCAAGGACCTGAAATGACCCTGTGCCTTATTTGAACT
AACCAATCAGTTCGCTTCTCGCTTCTGTTCGCGCGCTTCTGCTCCCCGAGCTCAATAAAAGAGCCCACAA
CCCCTCACTCGGGGCGCCAGTCCTCCGATTGACTGAGTCGCCCGGGTACCCGTGTATCCAATAAACCCTC
TTGCAGTTGCATCCGACTTGTGGTCTCGCTGTTCCTTGGGAGGGTCTCCTCTGAGTGATTGACTACCCGT
CAGCGGGGGTCTTTCACATGCAGCATGTATCAAAATTAATTTGGTTTTTTTTCTTAAGTATTTACATTAA
ATGGCCATAGTTGCATTAATGAATCGGCCAACGCGCGGGGAGAGGCGGTTTGCGTATTGGGCGCTCTTCC
GCTTCCTCGCTCACTGACTCGCTGCGCTCGGTCGTTCGGCTGCGGCGAGCGGTATCAGCTCACTCAAAGG
CGGTAATACGGTTATCCACAGAATCAGGGGATAACGCAGGAAAGAACATGTGAGCAAAAGGCCAGCAAAA
GGCCAGGAACCGTAAAAAGGCCGCGTTGCTGGCGTTTTTCCATAGGCTCCGCCCCCCTGACGAGCATCAC
AAAAATCGACGCTCAAGTCAGAGGTGGCGAAACCCGACAGGACTATAAAGATACCAGGCGTTTCCCCCTG
GAAGCTCCCTCGTGCGCTCTCCTGTTCCGACCCTGCCGCTTACCGGATACCTGTCCGCCTTTCTCCCTTC
GGGAAGCGTGGCGCTTTCTCATAGCTCACGCTGTAGGTATCTCAGTTCGGTGTAGGTCGTTCGCTCCAAG
CTGGGCTGTGTGCACGAACCCCCCGTTCAGCCCGACCGCTGCGCCTTATCCGGTAACTATCGTCTTGAGT
CCAACCCGGTAAGACACGACTTATCGCCACTGGCAGCAGCCACTGGTAACAGGATTAGCAGAGCGAGGTA
TGTAGGCGGTGCTACAGAGTTCTTGAAGTGGTGGCCTAACTACGGCTACACTAGAAGAACAGTATTTGGT
ATCTGCGCTCTGCTGAAGCCAGTTACCTTCGGAAAAAGAGTTGGTAGCTCTTGATCCGGCAAACAAACCA
CCGCTGGTAGCGGTGGTTTTTTTGTTTGCAAGCAGCAGATTACGCGCAGAAAAAAAGGATCTCAAGAAGA
TCCTTTGATCTTTTCTACGGGGTCTGACGCTCAGTGGAACGAAAACTCACGTTAAGGGATTTTGGTCATG
AGATTATCAAAAAGGATCTTCACCTAGATCCTTTTGCGGCCGCAAATCAATCTAAAGTATATATGAGTAA
ACTTGGTCTGACAGTTACCAATGCTTAATCAGTGAGGCACCTATCTCAGCGATCTGTCTATTTCGTTCAT
CCATAGTTGCCTGACTCCCCGTCGTGTAGATAACTACGATACGGGAGGGCTTACCATCTGGCCCCAGTGC
TGCAATGATACCGCGAGACCCACGCTCACCGGCTCCAGATTTATCAGCAATAAACCAGCCAGCCGGAAGG
GCCGAGCGCAGAAGTGGTCCTGCAACTTTATCCGCCTCCATCCAGTCTATTAATTGTTGCCGGGAAGCTA
GAGTAAGTAGTTCGCCAGTTAATAGTTTGCGCAACGTTGTTGCCATTGCTACAGGCATCGTGGTGTCACG
CTCGTCGTTTGGTATGGCTTCATTCAGCTCCGGTTCCCAACGATCAAGGCGAGTTACATGATCCCCCATG
TTGTGCAAAAAAGCGGTTAGCTCCTTCGGTCCTCCGATCGTTGTCAGAAGTAAGTTGGCCGCAGTGTTAT
CACTCATGGTTATGGCAGCACTGCATAATTCTCTTACTGTCATGCCATCCGTAAGATGCTTTTCTGTGAC
TGGTGAGTACTCAACCAAGTCATTCTGAGAATAGTGTATGCGGCGACCGAGTTGCTCTTGCCCGGCGTCA
ATACGGGATAATACCGCGCCACATAGCAGAACTTTAAAAGTGCTCATCATTGGAAAACGTTCTTCGGGGC
GAAAACTCTCAAGGATCTTACCGCTGTTGAGATCCAGTTCGATGTAACCCACTCGTGCACCCAACTGATC
TTCAGCATCTTTTACTTTCACCAGCGTTTCTGGGTGAGCAAAAACAGGAAGGCAAAATGCCGCAAAAAAG
GGAATAAGGGCGACACGGAAATGTTGAATACTCATACTCTTCCTTTTTCAATATTATTGAAGCATTTATC
AGGGTTATTGTCTCATGAGCGGATACATATTTGAATGTATTTAGAAAAATAAACAAATAGGGGTTCCGCG
CACATTTCCCCGAAAAGTGCCACCTGCAGCCTGAATATGGGCCAAACAGGATATCTGTGGTAAGCAGTTC
CTGCCCCGGCTCAGGGCCAAGAACAGATGGAACAGCTGAATATGGGCCAAACAGGATATCTGTGGTAAGC
AGTTCCTGCCCCGGCTCAGGGCCAAGAACAGATGGTCCCCAGATGCGGTCCAGCCCTCAGCAGTTTCTAG
AGAACCATCAGATGTTTCCAGGGTGCCCCAAGGACCTGAAATGACCCTGTGCCTTATTTGAACTAACCAA
TCAGTTCGCTTCTCGCTTCTGTTCGCGCGCTTCTGCTCCCCGAGCTCAATAAAAGAGCCCACAACCCCTC
ACTCGGGGCGCCAGTCCTCCGATTGACTGAGTCGCCCGGGTACCCGTGTATCCAATAAACCCTCTTGCAG
TTGCATCCGACTTGTGGTCTCGCTGTTCCTTGGGAGGGTCTCCTCTGAGTGATTGACTACCCGTCAGCGG
GGGTCTTTCATTTGGGGGCTCGTCCGGGATCGGGAGACCCCTGCCCAGGGACCACCGACCCACCACCGGG
AGGCAAGCTGGCCAGCAACTTATCTGTGTCTGTCCGATTGTCTAGTGTCTATGACTGATTTTATGCGCCT
GCGTCGGTACTAGTTAGCTAACTAGCTCTGTATCTGGCGGACCCGTGGTGGAACTGACGAGTTCTGAACA
CCCGGCCGCAACCCTGGGAGACGTCCCAGGGACTTTGGGGGCCGTTTTTGTGGCCCGACCTGAGGAAGGG
AGTCGATGTGGAATCCGACCCCGTCAGGATATGTGGTTCTGGTAGGAGACGAGAACCTAAAACAGTTCCC
GCCTCCGTCTGAATTTTTGCTTTCGGTTTGGAACCGAAGCCGCGCGTCTTGTCTGCTGCAGCGCTGCAGC
A
Features (pLannotate 1.2.2; 18 found; start..end, strand, type, name):
     54..470     +  CDS            gag (truncated): truncated Moloney murine leukemia virus (MMLV) gag gene lacking the start codon
    511..1227    +  CDS            EGFP: EGFP is a basic (constitutively fluorescent) green fluorescent protein published in 1996, derived from Aequorea victoria. It is reported to be a rapidly-maturing weak dimer with moderate acid sensitivity.
   1254..1272    +  misc_feature   MCS (fragment): pBluescript multiple cloning site
   1273..1292    +  CDS            capTEV™ (fragment): composite tag for in vivo biotinylation, TEV protease cleavage, and 6xHis tagging
   1306..1350    +  CDS            S-Tag: affinity and epitope tag derived from pancreatic ribonuclease A
   1375..2379    +  CDS            NDE1: NDE1_HUMAN - Also known as NUDE. Experimental evidence at protein level: Swiss-Prot protein existence level 1. Required for centrosome duplication and formation and function of the mitotic spindle. Essential for the development of the cerebral cortex. May regulate the production of neurons by controlling the orientation of the mitotic spindle during division of cortical neuronal progenitors of the proliferative ventricular zone of the brain. Orientation of the division plane perpendicular to the layers of the cortex gives rise to two proliferative neuronal progenitors whereas parallel orientat
   2383..2419    +  misc_feature   MCS (fragment): multiple cloning site
   2436..2520    +  CDS            large T antigen (fragment): large T antigen from SV40 (simian virus 40)
   2563..2892    +  promoter       SV40 promoter: SV40 enhancer and early promoter
   2900..3298    +  CDS            BSD: blasticidin S deaminase; Aspergillus terreus BSD; confers resistance to blasticidin
   3345..3466    +  LTR            3' LTR (ΔU3) (fragment): self-inactivating 3' long terminal repeat (LTR) from Moloney murine leukemia virus
   3467..3936    +  LTR            LTR: long terminal repeat from Moloney murine leukemia virus
   4002..4054    -  CDS            lacI (fragment): lac repressor; lacI; The lac repressor binds to the lac operator to inhibit transcription in E. coli. This inhibition can be relieved by adding lactose or isopropyl-β-D-thiogalactopyranoside (IPTG).
   4237..4825    -  rep_origin     ori: high-copy-number ColE1/pMB1/pBR322/pUC origin of replication
   4985..5845    -  CDS            AmpR: β-lactamase; bla; confers resistance to ampicillin, carbenicillin, and related antibiotics
   5846..5950    -  promoter       AmpR promoter: bla
   5981..6450    +  LTR            LTR: long terminal repeat from Moloney murine leukemia virus
   6574..6848    +  misc_feature   MESV Ψ (fragment): packaging signal of murine embryonic stem cell virus
