[The description below was written by a language model from this plasmid's Addgene catalogue record and pLannotate feature annotations shown in this document.]
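Description:
pJM147 is a Moloney murine leukemia virus-based retroviral expression plasmid built on pJAG98, a pBABEblast derivative, for stable delivery of a GFP-tagged human NDE1 variant into mammalian cells. In bacteria it is maintained through a high-copy ColE1/pUC-type origin and selected with ampicillin via β-lactamase. The proviral region is framed by MMLV long terminal repeats, with a Ψ packaging signal and a truncated gag segment lacking its start codon downstream of the 5′ LTR. These elements allow the transcript to be packaged into retroviral particles when viral proteins are supplied in trans by a packaging system. No separate internal promoter is annotated upstream of the fusion, so its expression is presumably driven from the 5′ LTR, as is usual for pBABE vectors.

The payload is an EGFP coding sequence followed by a short linker containing a fragment annotated as a TEV-cleavage tag and an S-tag, then the NDE1 open reading frame. The catalogue lists GFP as C-terminal on the insert, but the feature table and the stated purpose ("GFP - Nde1") place EGFP upstream, at the N-terminus of NDE1. The insert is described as the SSSC form of NDE1 (apparently an isoform designation) carrying an E47A substitution. It is E. coli codon optimized and "CRISPR/Cas9 hardened", meaning the recoded sequence should escape guide RNAs directed at the endogenous gene. Downstream, an SV40 enhancer/early promoter drives blasticidin S deaminase for selection of transduced cells. The construct suits generating stable cell lines for localization, interaction or replacement experiments testing how this mutation affects NDE1 function in dynein-related processes.
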