Addgene plasmid #134167: pJM147
Purpose: Retroviral plasmid expressing GFP - Nde1
Depositing lab: Iain Cheeseman. Depositing organization: Whitehead Institute for Biomedical Research. Publication: Nde1 promotes diverse dynein functions through differential interactions and exhibits an isoform-specific proteasome association. Monda JK, Cheeseman IM. Mol Biol Cell. 2018 Sep 15;29(19):2336-2345. doi: 10.1091/mbc.E18-07-0418. Epub 2018 Jul 19. PubMed 30024347.
Backbone
  Vector backbone: pJAG98 (pBABEblast)
  Vector type: Mammalian Expression, Retroviral
Growth in bacteria
  Bacterial resistance: Ampicillin, 100 μg/mL
  Growth temperature: 37°C
  Growth strain: NEB Stable
  Copy number: High Copy
Gene/Insert
  Gene/Insert name: Nde1_SSSC E47A E. coli codon optimized (CRISPR/Cas9 hardened)
  Species: H. sapiens (human)
  Mutation: SSSC E47A, E. coli codon optimized, CRISPR/Cas9 hardened
  Entrez Gene: NDE1 (a.k.a. HOM-TES-87, LIS4, MHAC, NDE, NUDE, NUDE1)
  Tag / fusion protein: GFP (C terminal on insert)
  Cloning method: Restriction Enzyme; 5′ cloning site unknown (unknown if destroyed); 3′ cloning site unknown (unknown if destroyed)
Terms and licenses: Academic/Nonprofit Terms; Industry Terms: Not Available to Industry
How to cite: pJM147 was a gift from Iain Cheeseman (Addgene plasmid # 134167 ; http://n2t.net/addgene:134167 ; RRID:Addgene_134167)
